>Addgene plasmid #146569 | pN1-HsSmg6_1-576-V5-SBP-MBP_I | depositor full sequence | sequence record 289015 | Full Sequence
TAGTTATTAATAGTAATCAATTACGGGGTCATTAGTTCATAGCCCATATATGGAGTTCCGCGTTACATAA
CTTACGGTAAATGGCCCGCCTGGCTGACCGCCCAACGACCCCCGCCCATTGACGTCAATAATGACGTATG
TTCCCATAGTAACGCCAATAGGGACTTTCCATTGACGTCAATGGGTGGAGTATTTACGGTAAACTGCCCA
CTTGGCAGTACATCAAGTGTATCATATGCCAAGTACGCCCCCTATTGACGTCAATGACGGTAAATGGCCC
GCCTGGCATTATGCCCAGTACATGACCTTATGGGACTTTCCTACTTGGCAGTACATCTACGTATTAGTCA
TCGCTATTACCATGGTGATGCGGTTTTGGCAGTACATCAATGGGCGTGGATAGCGGTTTGACTCACGGGG
ATTTCCAAGTCTCCACCCCATTGACGTCAATGGGAGTTTGTTTTGGCACCAAAATCAACGGGACTTTCCA
AAATGTCGTAACAACTCCGCCCCATTGACGCAAATGGGCGGTAGGCGTGTACGGTGGGAGGTCTATATAA
GCAGAGCTGGTTTAGTGAACCGTCAGATCCGCTAGCAATTGCGGCCACCATGGCGGAAGGGCTGGAGCGT
GTGCGGATCTCCGCGTCGGAGCTGCGCGGGATCCTGGCTACTCTGGCCCCGCAGGCCGGGAGCAGAGAAA
ACATGAAGGAATTAAAGGAGGCCAGGCCGCGCAAAGATAACAGGCGTCCAGATCTGGAAATCTATAAGCC
TGGCCTTTCTCGGCTAAGGAACAAGCCCAAAATCAAGGAACCCCCTGGGAGTGAGGAATTCAAAGATGAA
ATTGTTAATGACCGAGATTGCTCTGCTGTTGAAAATGGTACACAGCCCGTTAAAGATGTCTGCAAGGAAC
TGAACAACCAAGAGCAGAATGGTCCTATAGACCCAGAAAATAATCGGGGACAAGAATCCTTTCCTAGGAC
TGCTGGACAAGAGGATCGTAGTCTAAAAATTATCAAAAGAACAAAGAAACCCGACCTGCAGATCTATCAG
CCTGGACGACGTTTGCAGACTGTTAGCAAAGAATCCGCCAGTCGGGTGGAGGAGGAAGAAGTCCTCAACC
AGGTAGAACAACTGAGAGTAGAGGAAGATGAGTGTAGGGGAAATGTTGCGAAGGAGGAAGTTGCGAATAA
ACCAGACAGGGCCGAGATAGAAAAGAGCCCAGGTGGTGGGAGAGTAGGGGCTGCAAAAGGAGAAAAAGGA
AAGAGGATGGGAAAAGGGGAGGGGGTGAGGGAAACCCACGACGACCCGGCCCGCGGGAGGCCGGGCTCCG
CAAAGCGCTACTCCCGCTCAGACAAACGAAGGAATCGCTACCGCACGCGCAGCACCAGCTCAGCTGGCAG
CAACAACAGCGCTGAGGGAGCTGGCCTGACGGATAATGGATGTCGCCGCCGCCGACAGGATAGGACCAAG
GAGAGGCCACCACTGAAGAAGCAAGTGTCTGTGTCCTCAACCGATTCCTTAGACGAGGACAGAATTGATG
AGCCTGATGGATTAGGACCCAGGAGAAGTTCAGAAAGGAAGAGACATTTAGAAAGAAACTGGTCTGGCCG
TGGGGAGGGTGAGCAGAAAACCAGTGCTAAAGAATATCGAGGCACTCTTCGTGTCACTTTCGATGCAGAA
GCCATGAACAAAGAGTCTCCCATGGTGAGGTCAGCCAGGGATGATATGGATAGAGGAAAGCCTGACAAAG
GCTTGAGCAGTGGGGGCAAAGGCTCTGAGAAGCAGGAGTCCAAAAACCCGAAACAAGAACTTCGGGGTCG
TGGTCGTGGCATTCTGATTTTGCCTGCCCATACCACCCTATCTGTCAATTCAGCAGGTTCTCCAGAGTCC
GCGCCTTTGGGACCTCGGCTTTTGTTTGGATCTGGTAGTAAGGGATCTCGGAGTTGGGGCCGTGGAGGCA
CCACACGCCGATTGTGGGACCCAAACAATCCTGATCAGAAACCTGCTCTAAAGACTCAGACGCCCCAGCT
ACATTTCTTGGACACTGATGATGAAGTCAGCCCTACATCTTGGGGTGACTCACGCCAGGCTCAGGCATCT
TACTATAAGTTTCAAAACTCTGACAACCCCTATTATTACCCCCGGACACCAGGCCCTGCCTCCCAGTATC
CCTATACGGGCTATAACCCTCTACAGTACCCAGTGGGCCCTACGAATGGTGTGTACCCAGGGCCTTACTA
CCCAGGCTACCCGACTCCGTCAGGACAGTATGTGTGTAGCCCTCTACCTACCAGCACCATGAGTCCCGAG
GAGGTAGAGCAGCACATGAGGAACCTGCCACCGGTCCCTCCAGGTAAGCCTATCCCTAACCCTCTCCTCG
GTCTCGATTCTACGCCCGGAAGCGGTAGCGGTACCATGGACGAGAAGACCACCGGCTGGGGGGGCGGCCA
CGTGGTGGAGGGCCTGGCCGGCGAGCTGGAGCAGCTGCGGGCCAGGCTGGAGCACCACCCTCAGGGCCAG
CGGGAGCCCTCCGGCGGCTGCAAGCCCCTCGAGATGAAAATCGAAGAAGGTAAACTGGTAATCTGGATTA
ACGGCGATAAAGGCTATAACGGTCTCGCTGAAGTCGGTAAGAAATTCGAGAAAGATACCGGAATTAAAGT
CACCGTTGAGCATCCGGATAAACTGGAAGAGAAATTCCCGCAGGTTGCGGCAACTGGCGATGGCCCTGAC
ATTATCTTCTGGGCACACGACCGCTTTGGTGGCTACGCTCAATCTGGCCTGTTGGCTGAAATCACCCCGG
ACAAAGCGTTCCAGGACAAGCTGTATCCGTTTACCTGGGATGCCGTACGTTACAACGGCAAGCTGATTGC
TTACCCGATCGCTGTTGAAGCGTTATCGCTGATTTATAACAAAGATCTGCTGCCGAACCCGCCAAAAACC
TGGGAAGAGATCCCGGCGCTGGATAAAGAACTGAAAGCGAAAGGTAAGAGCGCGCTGATGTTCAACCTGC
AAGAACCGTACTTCACCTGGCCGCTGATTGCTGCTGACGGGGGTTATGCGTTCAAGTATGAAAACGGCAA
GTACGACATTAAAGACGTGGGCGTGGATAACGCTGGCGCGAAAGCGGGTCTGACCTTCCTGGTTGACCTG
ATTAAAAACAAACACATGAATGCAGACACCGATTACTCCATCGCAGAAGCTGCCTTTAATAAAGGCGAAA
CAGCGATGACCATCAACGGCCCGTGGGCATGGTCCAACATCGACACCAGCAAAGTGAATTATGGTGTAAC
GGTACTGCCGACCTTCAAGGGTCAACCATCCAAACCGTTCGTTGGCGTGCTGAGCGCAGGTATTAACGCC
GCCAGTCCGAACAAAGAGCTGGCGAAAGAGTTCCTCGAAAACTATCTGCTGACTGATGAAGGTCTGGAAG
CGGTTAATAAAGACAAACCGCTGGGTGCCGTAGCGCTGAAGTCTTACGAGGAAGAGTTGGCGAAAGATCC
ACGTATTGCCGCCACCATGGAAAACGCCCAGAAAGGTGAAATCATGCCGAACATCCCGCAGATGTCCGCT
TTCTGGTATGCCGTGCGTACTGCGGTGATCAACGCCGCCAGCGGTCGTCAGACTGTCGATGAAGCCCTGA
AAGACTAAGCGGCCGCGACTCTAGATCATAATCAGCCATACCACATTTGTAGAGGTTTTACTTGCTTTAA
AAAACCTCCCACACCTCCCCCTGAACCTGAAACATAAAATGAATGCAATTGTTGTTGTTAACTTGTTTAT
TGCAGCTTATAATGGTTACAAATAAAGCAATAGCATCACAAATTTCACAAATAAAGCATTTTTTTCACTG
CATTCTAGTTGTGGTTTGTCCAAACTCATCAATGTATCTTAAGGCGTAAATTGTAAGCGTTAATATTTTG
TTAAAATTCGCGTTAAATTTTTGTTAAATCAGCTCATTTTTTAACCAATAGGCCGAAATCGGCAAAATCC
CTTATAAATCAAAAGAATAGACCGAGATAGGGT
[37 nt withheld, positions 4024-4060]
AAAGAACGTGGACTCCAACGTCAAAGG
[49 nt withheld, positions 4088-4136]
T
[91 nt withheld, positions 4138-4228]
G
[124 nt withheld, positions 4230-4353]
CAGGTGGCACTTTTCGGGGAAATGTGCGCGGAACCCCTATTTGTTTATTTTTCTAAATACATTCAAATAT
GTATCCGCTCATGAGACAATAACCCTGATAAATGCTTCAATAATATTGAAAAAGGAAGAGTCCTGAGGCG
GAAAGAACCAGCTGTGGAATGTGTGTCAGTTAGGGTGTGGAAAGTCCCCAGGCTCCCCAGCAGGCAGAAG
TATGCAAAGCATGCATCTCAATTAGTCAGCAACCAGGTGTGGAAAGTCCCCAGGCTCCCCAGCAGGCAGA
AGTATGCAAAGCATGCATCTCAATTAGTCAGCAACCATAGTCCCGCCCCTAACTCCGCCCATCCCGCCCC
TAACTCCGCCCAGTTCCGCCCATTCTCCGCCCCATGGCTGACTAATTTTTTTTATTTATGCAGAGGCCGA
GGCCGCCTCGGCCTCTGAGCTATTCCAGAAGTAGTGAGGAGGCTTTTTTGGAGGCCTAGGCTTTTGCAAA
GATCGATCAAGAGACAGGATGAGGATCGTTTCGCATGATTGAACAAGATGGATTGCACGCAGGTTCTCCG
GCCGCTTGGGTGGAGAGGCTATTCGGCTATGACTGGGCACAACAGACAATCGGCTGCTCTGATGCCGCCG
TGTTCCGGCTGTCAGCGCAGGGGCGCCCGGTTCTTTTTGTCAAGACCGACCTGTCCGGTGCCCTGAATGA
ACTGCAAGACGAGGCAGCGCGGCTATCGTGGCTGGCCACGACGGGCGTTCCTTGCGCAGCTGTGCTCGAC
GTTGTCACTGAAGCGGGAAGGGACTGGCTGCTATTGGGCGAAGTGCCGGGGCAGGATCTCCTGTCATCTC
ACCTTGCTCCTGCCGAGAAAGTATCCATCATGGCTGATGCAATGCGGCGGCTGCATACGCTTGATCCGGC
TACCTGCCCATTCGACCACCAAGCGAAACATCGCATCGAGCGAGCACGTACTCGGATGGAAGCCGGTCTT
GTCGATCAGGATGATCTGGACGAAGAGCATCAGGGGCTCGCGCCAGCCGAACTGTTCGCCAGGCTCAAGG
CGAGCATGCCCGACGGCGAGGATCTCGTCGTGACCCATGGCGATGCCTGCTTGCCGAATATCATGGTGGA
AAATGGCCGCTTTTCTGGATTCATCGACTGTGGCCGGCTGGGTGTGGCGGACCGCTATCAGGACATAGCG
TTGGCTACCCGTGATATTGCTGAAGAGCTTGGCGGCGAATGGGCTGACCGCTTCCTCGTGCTTTACGGTA
TCGCCGCTCCCGATTCGCAGCGCATCGCCTTCTATCGCCTTCTTGACGAGTTCTTCTGAGCGGGACTCTG
GGGTTCGAAATGACCGACCAAGCGACGCCCAACCTGCCATCACGAGATTTCGATTCCACCGCCGCCTTCT
ATGAAAGGTTGGGCTTCGGAATCGTTTTCCGGGACGCCGGCTGGATGATCCTCCAGCGCGGGGATCTCAT
GCTGGAGTTCTTCGCCCACCCTAGGGGGAGGCTAACTGAAACACGGAAGGAGACAATACCGGAAGGAACC
CGCGCTATGACGGCAATAAAAAGACAGAATAAAACGCACGGTGTTGGGTCGTTTGTTCATAAACGCGGGG
TTCGGTCCCAGGGCTGGCACTCTGTCGATACCCCACCGAGACCCCATTGGGGCCAATACGCCCGCGTTTC
TTCCTTTTCCCCACCCCACCCCCCAAGTTCGGGTGAAGGCCCAGGGCTCGCAGCCAACGTCGGGGCGGCA
GGCCCTGCCATAGCCTCAGGTTACTCATATATACTTTAGATTGATTTAAAACTTCATTTTTAATTTAAAA
GGATCTAGGTGAAGATCCTTTTTGATAATCTCATGACCAAAATCCCTTAACGTGAGTTTTCGTTCCACTG
AGCGTCAGACCCCGTAGAAAAGATCAAAGGATCTTCTTGAGATCCTTTTTTTCTGCGCGTAATCTGCTGC
TTGCAAACAAAAAAACCACCGCTACCAGCGGTGGTTTGTTTGCCGGATCAAGAGCTACCAACTCTTTTTC
CGAAGGTAACTGGCTTCAGCAGAGCGCAGATACCAAATACTGTCCTTCTAGTGTAGCCGTAGTTAGGCCA
CCACTTCAAGAACTCTGTAGCACCGCCTACATACCTCGCTCTGCTAATCCTGTTACCAGTGGCTGCTGCC
AGTGGCGATAAGTCGTGTCTTACCGGGTTGGACTCAAGACGATAGTTACCGGATAAGGCGCAGCGGTCGG
GCTGAACGGGGGGTTCGTGCACACAGCCCAGCTTGGAGCGAACGACCTACACCGAACTGAGATACCTACA
GCGTGAGCTATGAGAAAGCGCCACGCTTCCCGAAGGGAGAAAGGCGGACAGGTATCCGGTAAGCGGCAGG
GTCGGAACAGGAGAGCGCACGAGGGAGCTTCCAGGGGGAAACGCCTGGTATCTTTATAGTCCTGTCGGGT
TTCGCCACCTCTGACTTGAGCGTCGATTTTTGTGATGCTCGTCAGGGGGGCGGAGCCTATGGAAAAACGC
CAGCAACGCGGCCTTTTTACGGTTCCTGGCCTTTTGCTGGCCTTTTGCTCACATGTTCTTTCCTGCGTTA
TCCCCTGATTCTGTGGATAACCGTATTACCGCCATGCAT
Features (pLannotate 1.2.2; 16 found; start..end, strand, type, name):
     61..364     +  enhancer       CMV enhancer: human cytomegalovirus immediate early enhancer
    365..568     +  promoter       CMV promoter: human cytomegalovirus (CMV) immediate early promoter
    610..2337    +  CDS            SMG6 (fragment): EST1A_HUMAN - Also known as C17orf31, EST1A, KIAA0732. Experimental evidence at protein level: Swiss-Prot protein existence level 1. Plays a role in nonsense-mediated mRNA decay (PubMed:18974281, PubMed:19060897, PubMed:20930030, PubMed:17053788). Is thought to provide a link to the mRNA degradation machinery as it has endonuclease activity required to initiate NMD, and to serve as an adapter for UPF1 to protein phosphatase 2A (PP2A), thereby triggering UPF1 dephosphorylation (PubMed:18974281, PubMed:19060897, PubMed:20930030, PubMed:17053788). Degrades single-stranded RNA (ssRNA), but not ssD
   2353..2394    +  CDS            V5 tag: epitope tag from simian virus 5
   2416..2529    +  CDS            SBP: streptavidin-binding peptide selected from a peptide library; binds streptavidin with nanomolar affinity (Keefe et al., 2001)
   2554..3645    +  CDS            MBP: maltose binding protein from E. coli; malE (mutated); This version of the gene does not encode a signal sequence, so MBP will remain in the cytosol.
   3664..3747    +  CDS            large T antigen (fragment): large T antigen from SV40 (simian virus 40)
   3770..3891    +  polyA_signal   SV40 poly(A) signal: SV40 polyadenylation signal
   3925..4353    -  rep_origin     f1 ori (sequence partly withheld): f1 bacteriophage origin of replication; arrow indicates direction of (+) strand synthesis
   4380..4484    +  promoter       AmpR promoter: bla
   4486..4843    +  promoter       SV40 promoter: SV40 enhancer and early promoter
   4878..5672    +  CDS            NeoR/KanR: aminoglycoside phosphotransferase from Tn5; aph(3')-II (or nptII); confers resistance to neomycin, kanamycin, and G418 (Geneticin®)
   5693..5845    +  CDS            ble (fragment): BLE_KLEPN - Experimental evidence at protein level: Swiss-Prot protein existence level 1. Binding protein with a strong affinity to the bleomycin family of antibiotics. Binds to CL990; an antimitotic-antibiotic compound. From Klebsiella pneumoniae.
   5904..5951    +  polyA_signal   HSV TK poly(A) signal: herpes simplex virus thymidine kinase polyadenylation signal (Cole and Stacy, 1985)
   6042..6058    -  polyA_signal   bGH poly(A) signal (fragment): bovine growth hormone polyadenylation signal
   6280..6868    +  rep_origin     ori: high-copy-number ColE1/pMB1/pBR322/pUC origin of replication
