[The description below was written by a language model from this plasmid's Addgene catalogue record and pLannotate feature annotations shown in this document.]
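Description:
pN1-HsSmg6_1-576-V5-SBP-MBP_I is a mammalian expression plasmid of about 7 kb that produces an N-terminal fragment (residues 1–576) of human SMG6, an endonuclease that acts in nonsense-mediated mRNA decay. The catalogue lists the backbone as unknown. The feature layout, however, shows a CMV-driven expression unit alongside a dual-promoter NeoR/KanR cassette, an arrangement typical of N1-style vectors in which tags are fused to the C-terminus of the insert. The plasmid replicates in E. coli at high copy from a ColE1/pUC-type origin and is selected with kanamycin. An f1 origin is also present. The aminoglycoside phosphotransferase gene sits behind both a bacterial (bla) promoter and the SV40 enhancer/early promoter and is followed by an HSV TK polyadenylation signal. It should therefore also confer G418 resistance on transfected mammalian cells. Short annotated fragments of ble, SV40 large T antigen and a bGH poly(A) signal appear to be backbone remnants rather than functional elements.

The human CMV immediate-early enhancer and promoter drive the SMG6 fragment, which is followed in the same orientation by a V5 epitope tag, a streptavidin-binding peptide (SBP) and a signal-sequence-free E. coli maltose-binding protein (MBP). The unit ends at an SV40 poly(A) signal. V5 allows immunodetection, and SBP allows capture on streptavidin resin, with MBP offering an additional affinity handle. This makes the construct suitable for pulldown and interaction assays from human cell lysates. The associated study concerns SMG6 binding to the exon junction complex through conserved EJC-binding motifs. Relative to the NCBI reference, the insert carries two silent changes and two amino-acid substitutions, R291P and N341T. The sequence is depositor-supplied and may be theoretical.
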