Addgene plasmid #146569: pN1-HsSmg6_1-576-V5-SBP-MBP_I
Purpose: Mammalian Expression of HsSmg6_1-576
Depositing lab: Elisa Izaurralde. Depositing organization: Max Planck Institute for Developmental Biology. Publication: SMG6 interacts with the exon junction complex via two conserved EJC-binding motifs (EBMs) required for nonsense-mediated mRNA decay. Kashima I, Jonas S, Jayachandran U, Buchwald G, Conti E, Lupas AN, Izaurralde E. Genes Dev. 2010 Nov 1. 24(21):2440-50. 10.1101/gad.604610 PubMed 20930030.
Backbone
  Vector backbone: Unknown
  Vector type: Mammalian Expression
Growth in bacteria
  Bacterial resistance: Kanamycin, 50 μg/mL
  Growth temperature: 37°C
  Growth strain: DH5alpha
  Copy number: High Copy
Gene/Insert
  Gene/Insert name: HsSmg6_1-576
  Species: H. sapiens (human)
  Mutation: two silent mutations T594C, A699G and two non silent mutation G872C (R291P), A1022C (N341T) compared to the sequence given by NCBI: NM_017575.4
  Entrez Gene: SMG6 (a.k.a. C17orf31, EST1A, SMG-6, hSMG5/7a)
  Cloning method: Unknown
Terms and licenses: Academic/Nonprofit Terms; Industry Terms: Not Available to Industry
Depositor comments: Plasmids from this collection were made available to the research community and donated after the lab closed. Please note that the sequence provided by the depositing laboratory may be theoretical/predicted or based on Sanger sequencing results. There may be discrepancies between sequencing results obtained by Addgene and the depositor sequence. If an Addgene verified sequence is not available, please contact before placing your order to request that our lab fully sequence the plasmid.
How to cite: pN1-HsSmg6_1-576-V5-SBP-MBP_I was a gift from Elisa Izaurralde (Addgene plasmid # 146569 ; http://n2t.net/addgene:146569 ; RRID:Addgene_146569)
